Addgene plasmid #98592: p46Cpf1-OP2
Purpose: Produces lambda Red and Cpf1 for recombination and selection. The plasmid is combined with a donor plasmid (with crRNA and template) for rapid genome editing in E.coli.
Depositing lab: Qiong Wu. Depositing organization: Tsinghua University. Publication: A Multiplex Genome Editing Method for Escherichia coli Based on CRISPR-Cas12a. Ao X, Yao Y, Li T, Yang TT, Dong X, Zheng ZT, Chen GQ, Wu Q, Guo Y. Front Microbiol. 2018 Oct 9;9:2307. doi: 10.3389/fmicb.2018.02307. eCollection 2018. PubMed 30356638.
Backbone
  Vector backbone: pKD46
  Backbone manufacturer: Datsenko KA & Wanner BL (PMID:10829079)
  Vector type: Bacterial Expression, CRISPR
Growth in bacteria
  Bacterial resistance: Chloramphenicol, 25 μg/mL
  Growth temperature: 30°C
  Growth strain: NEB Stable
  Copy number: Low Copy
Gene/Insert
  Gene/Insert name: FnCpf1
  Species: Francisella
  Mutation: Codon optimized for E. coli
  Promoter: araBAD
  Cloning method: Restriction Enzyme; 5′ cloning site Unknown (unknown if destroyed); 3′ cloning site Unknown (unknown if destroyed)
  Sequencing primers: 5′ pBAD-F (ATGCCATAGCATTTTTATCC); 3′ rrnB-T1-term-Rev (GAAAGGCCCAGTCTTTCGAC)
Terms and licenses: Academic/Nonprofit Terms; Industry Terms: Not Available to Industry
How to cite: p46Cpf1-OP2 was a gift from Qiong Wu (Addgene plasmid # 98592 ; http://n2t.net/addgene:98592 ; RRID:Addgene_98592)
