[The description below was written by a language model from this plasmid's Addgene catalogue record, the feature table of its GenBank file and pLannotate feature annotations shown in this document.]
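Description:
p46Cpf1-OP2 is a low-copy bacterial helper plasmid of about 10.9 kb, built on the pKD46 lambda Red backbone and designed for CRISPR-Cas12a (Cpf1) genome editing in E. coli. It replicates from the pSC101/oriR101 origin, which depends on the plasmid-encoded RepA101 protein. The annotation identifies this as the temperature-sensitive A56V variant, consistent with the recorded 30°C growth temperature and making the plasmid potentially curable at higher temperature. Selection is by chloramphenicol, through a cat gene with its own promoter, rather than the ampicillin marker of the parental pKD46.

The plasmid carries two independently regulated expression modules. In the first, an E. coli codon-optimised Francisella novicida Cpf1 (FnCpf1, Cas12a) coding sequence sits downstream of the araBAD promoter, with the divergently transcribed araC regulator providing arabinose-inducible control. This module ends in a double terminator made of rrnB T1 and T7Te. In the second, the lambda Red genes gam, bet and exo, followed by the small orf60a reading frame and the lambda tL3 terminator, have been placed under a tet promoter/operator with a synthetic ribosome binding site, and the adjacent Tn10 tetR gene encodes the repressor. Red expression should therefore respond to tetracycline-class inducers, instead of to arabinose as in pKD46. Gam blocks RecBCD, Exo generates single-stranded 3′ tails, and Beta anneals them to homologous targets.

In use, the plasmid is paired with a separate donor plasmid that supplies the crRNA and the repair template. Red-mediated recombination installs the edit, while Cpf1 cleavage of unedited chromosomes serves as counter-selection, enabling rapid and multiplex genome editing in E. coli.
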