LOCUS       Exported 10914 bp ds-DNA circular SYN 01-JUN-2017
DEFINITION  .
ACCESSION   .
VERSION     .
KEYWORDS    p46Cpf1-OP2
SOURCE      synthetic DNA construct
  ORGANISM  synthetic DNA construct
REFERENCE   1 (bases 1 to 10914)
  AUTHORS   .
  TITLE     Direct Submission
  JOURNAL   Exported Tuesday, Jun 6, 2017 from SnapGene 3.3.4
            http://www.snapgene.com
FEATURES             Location/Qualifiers
     source          1..10914
                     /organism="synthetic DNA construct"
                     /mol_type="other DNA"
     source          12..746
                     /organism="synthetic DNA construct"
                     /mol_type="other DNA"
                     /note="color: #ffffff"
     source          753..4766
                     /organism="Red recombinase plasmid pKD46"
                     /mol_type="genomic DNA"
                     /note="color: #ffffff"
                     /db_xref="taxon:170495"
     source          4767..10126
                     /organism="Red recombinase plasmid pKD46"
                     /mol_type="genomic DNA"
                     /note="color: #ffffff"
                     /db_xref="taxon:170495"
     source          10004..10126
                     /organism="synthetic DNA construct"
                     /mol_type="other DNA"
                     /note="color: #ffffff"
     source          10099..10126
                     /organism="Cloning vector pEZSeq-Amp"
                     /mol_type="genomic DNA"
                     /note="color: #ffffff"
                     /db_xref="taxon:204726"
     source          10133..10400
                     /organism="Red recombinase plasmid pKD46"
                     /mol_type="genomic DNA"
                     /note="color: #ffffff"
                     /db_xref="taxon:170495"
     CDS             complement(18..641)
                     /codon_start=1
                     /gene="tetR?from transposon Tn10"
                     /product="tetracycline repressor TetR"
                     /label=tetR
                     /note="TetR binds to the tetracycline operator tetO to
                     inhibit transcription. This inhibition can be relieved by
                     adding tetracycline or doxycycline."
                     /note="color: #993366"
                     /translation="MSRLDKSKVINSALELLNEVGIEGLTTRKLAQKLGVEQPTLYWHV
                     KNKRALLDALAIEMLDRHHTHFCPLEGESWQDFLRNNAKSFRCALLSHRDGAKVHLGTR
                     PTEKQYETLENQLAFLCQQGFSLENALYALSAVGHFTLGCVLEDQEHQVAKEERETPTT
                     DSMPPLLRQAIELFDHQGAEPAFLFGLELIICGLEKQLKCESGS"
     misc_feature    645..717
                     /label=Ptet promoter
                     /note="color: #008040"
     misc_feature    695..713
                     /label=Tetracycline response element
                     /label=Tetracycline response element (TRE)
                     /note="color: #e1031e"
     protein_bind    696..714
                     /gene="tetO"
                     /label=tet operator
                     /bound_moiety="tetracycline repressor TetR"
                     /note="color: #31849b"
     misc_feature    733..746
                     /label=RBS
                     /note="color: #ff0000"
     CDS             758..1174
                     /codon_start=1
                     /transl_table=11
                     /product="gam protein"
                     /label=gam
                     /note="recombination;138"
                     /note="color: #ff9966"
                     /db_xref="GI:15554347"
                     /protein_id="AAL02046.1"
                     /translation="MDINTETEIKQKHSLTPFPVFLISPAFRGRYFHSYFRSSAMNAYY
                     IQDRLEAQSWARHYQQLAREEKEAELADDMEKGLPQHLFESLCIDHLQRHGASKKSITR
                     AFDDDVEFQERMAEHIRYMVETIAHHQVDIDSEV"
     CDS             1180..1965
                     /codon_start=1
                     /transl_table=11
                     /product="bet protein"
                     /label=bet
                     /note="recombination;261"
                     /note="color: #ff9966"
                     /db_xref="GI:15554348"
                     /protein_id="AAL02047.1"
                     /translation="MSTALATLAGKLAERVGMDSVDPQELITTLRQTAFKGDASDAQFI
                     ALLIVANQYGLNPWTKEIYAFPDKQNGIVPVVGVDGWSRIINENQQFDGMDFEQDNESC
                     TCRIYRKDRNHPICVTEWMDECRREPFKTREGREITGPWQSHPKRMLRHKAMIQCARLA
                     FGFAGIYDKDEAERIVENTAYTAERQPERDITPVNDETMQEINTLLIALDKTWDDDLLP
                     LCSQIFRRDIRASSELTQAEAVKALGFLKQKAAEQKVAA"
     CDS             1962..2642
                     /codon_start=1
                     /transl_table=11
                     /product="exonuclease"
                     /label=exo
                     /note="exo"
                     /note="color: #ff9966"
                     /db_xref="GI:15554349"
                     /protein_id="AAL02048.1"
                     /translation="MTPDIILQRTGIDVRAVEQGDDAWHKLRLGVITASEVHNVIAKPR
                     SGKKWPDMKMSYFHTLLAEVCTGVAPEVNAKALAWGKQYENDARTLFEFTSGVNVTESP
                     IIYRDESMRTACSPDGLCSDGNGLELKCPFTSRDFMKFRLGGFEAIKSAYMAQVQYSMW
                     VTRKNAWYFANYDPRMKREGLHYVVIERDEKYMASFDEIVPEFIEKMDEALAEIGFVFG
                     EQWR"
     CDS             2639..2821
                     /codon_start=1
                     /transl_table=11
                     /product="orf60a protein"
                     /label=orf60a protein
                     /note="60a"
                     /note="color: #ff9966"
                     /db_xref="GI:15554352"
                     /protein_id="AAL02051.1"
                     /translation="MTHPHDNIRVGAITFVYSVTKRGWVFPGLSVIRNPLKAQRLAEEI
                     NNKRGAVCTKHLLLS"
     terminator      2643..2887
                     /label=-lambda tL3 terminator
                     /note="transcription terminator tL3 from phage lambda"
                     /note="color: #ffffff"
     CDS             complement(3026..3976)
                     /codon_start=1
                     /transl_table=11
                     /product="repA101 protein"
                     /label=repA 101 protein
                     /note="color: #ff9966"
                     /db_xref="GI:15554350"
                     /protein_id="AAL02049.1"
                     /translation="MSELVVFKANELAISRYDLTEHETKLILCCVALLNPTIENPTRKE
                     RTVSFTYNQYAQMMNISRENAYGVLAKATRELMTRTVEIRNPLVKGFEIFQWTNYAKFS
                     SEKLELVFSEEILPYLFQLKKFIKYNLEHVKSFENKYSMRIYEWLLKELTQKKTHKANI
                     EISLDEFKFMLMLENNYHEFKRLNQWVLKPISKDLNTYSNMKLVVDKRGRPTDTLIFQV
                     ELDRQMDLVTELENNQIKMNGDKIPTTITSDSYLHNGLRKTLHDALTAKIQLTSFEAKF
                     LSDMQSKYDLNGSFSWLTQKQRTTLENILAKYGRI"
     rep_origin      3980..4720
                     /direction=RIGHT
                     /label=Rep_Origin _1
                     /label=Rep_Origin_1
                     /note="oriR101"
                     /note="color: #ff9966"
     rep_origin      4024..4246
                     /label=pSC101 ori
                     /note="low-copy replication origin that requires the Rep101
                     protein"
                     /note="color: #ffff00"
     terminator      4767..4861
                     /label=lambda t0 terminator
                     /note="transcription terminator from phage lambda"
                     /note="color: #ffffff"
     CDS             complement(4872..5750)
                     /codon_start=1
                     /gene="araC"
                     /product="L-arabinose regulatory protein"
                     /note="color: #993366"
                     /translation="MAEAQNDPLLPGYSFNAHLVAGLTPIEANGYLDFFIDRPLGMKGY
                     ILNLTIRGQGVVKNQGREFVCRPGDILLFPPGEIHHYGRHPEAREWYHQWVYFRPRAYW
                     HEWLNWPSIFANTGFFRPDEAHQPHFSDLFGQIINAGQGEGRYSELLAINLLEQLLLRR
                     MEAINESLHPPMDNRVREACQYISDHLADSNFDIASVAQHVCLSPSRLSHLFRQQLGIS
                     VLSWREDQRISQAKLLLSTTRMPIATVGRNVGFDDQLYFSRVFKKCTGASPSEFRAGCE
                     EKVNDVAVKLS"
     promoter        5896..6061
                     /gene="araBAD"
                     /label=araBAD promoter
                     /note="promoter of the L-arabinose operon of E. coli; the
                     araC regulatory gene is transcribed in the opposite
                     direction"
                     /note="color: #ffffff; direction: RIGHT"
     CDS             6101..10003
                     /codon_start=1
                     /product="codon optimized by YY"
                     /label=FnCpf1-OP2
                     /note="color: #993366"
                     /translation="MSIYQEFVNKYSLSKTLRFELIPQGKTLENIKARGLILDDEKRAK
                     DYKKAKQIIDKYHQFFIEEILSSVCISEDLLQNYSDVYFKLKKSDDDNLQKDFKSAKDT
                     IKKQISEYIKDSEKFKNLFNQNLIDAKKGQESDLILWLKQSKDNGIELFKANSDITDID
                     EALEIIKSFKGWTTYFKGFHENRKNVYSSNDIPTSIIYRIVDDNLPKFLENKAKYESLK
                     DKAPEAINYEQIKKDLAEELTFDIDYKTSEVNQRVFSLDEVFEIANFNNYLNQSGITKF
                     NTIIGGKFVNGENTKRKGINEYINLYSQQINDKTLKKYKMSVLFKQILSDTESKSFVID
                     KLEDDSDVVTTMQSFYEQIAAFKTVEEKSIKETLSLLFDDLKAQKLDLSKIYFKNDKSL
                     TDLSQQVFDDYSVIGTAVLEYITQQIAPKNLDNPSKKEQELIAKKTEKAKYLSLETIKL
                     ALEEFNKHRDIDKQCRFEEILANFAAIPMIFDEIAQNKDNLAQISIKYQNQGKKDLLQA
                     SAEDDVKAIKDLLDQTNNLLHKLKIFHISQSEDKANILDKDEHFYLVFEECYFELANIV
                     PLYNKIRNYITQKPYSDEKFKLNFENSTLANGWDKNKEPDNTAILFIKDDKYYLGVMNK
                     KNNKIFDDKAIKENKGEGYKKIVYKLLPGANKMLPKVFFSAKSIKFYNPSEDILRIRNH
                     STHTKNGSPQKGYEKFEFNIEDCRKFIDFYKQSISKHPEWKDFGFRFSDTQRYNSIDEF
                     YREVENQGYKLTFENISESYIDSVVNQGKLYLFQIYNKDFSAYSKGRPNLHTLYWKALF
                     DERNLQDVVYKLNGEAELFYRKQSIPKKITHPAKEAIANKNKDNPKKESVFEYDLIKDK
                     RFTEDKFFFHCPITINFKSSGANKFNDEINLLLKEKANDVHILSIDRGERHLAYYTLVD
                     GKGNIIKQDTFNIIGNDRMKTNYHDKLAAIEKDRDSARKDWKKINNIKEMKEGYLSQVV
                     HEIAKLVIEYNAIVVFEDLNFGFKRGRFKVEKQVYQKLEKMLIEKLNYLVFKDNEFDKT
                     GGVLRAYQLTAPFETFKKMGKQTGIIYYVPAGFTSKICPVTGFVNQLYPKYESVSKSQE
                     FFSKFDKICYNLDKGYFEFSFDYKNFGDKAAKGKWTIASFGSRLINFRNSDKNHNWDTR
                     EVYPTKELEKLLKDYSIEYGHGECIKAAICGESDKKFFAKLTSVLNTILQMRNSKTGTE
                     LDYLISPVADVNGNFFDSRQAPKNMPQDADANGAYHIGLKGLMLLGRIKNNQEGKKLNL
                     VIKNEEYFEFVQNRNN"
     misc_feature    10004..10126
                     /label=dblTerm
                     /note="color: #800000"
     terminator      10012..10057
                     /label=rrnB T1 terminator
                     /note="transcription terminator T1 from the E. coli rrnB
                     gene"
                     /note="color: #ffffff"
     terminator      10099..10126
                     /label=T7Te terminator
                     /note="phage T7 early transcription terminator"
                     /note="color: #ffffff"
     CDS             complement(10152..10811)
                     /codon_start=1
                     /gene="cat"
                     /product="chloramphenicol acetyltransferase"
                     /label=CmR
                     /note="confers resistance to chloramphenicol"
                     /note="color: #ccffcc"
                     /translation="MEKKITGYTTVDISQWHRKEHFEAFQSVAQCTYNQTVQLDITAFL
                     KTVKKNKHKFYPAFIHILARLMNAHPEFRMAMKDGELVIWDSVHPCYTVFHEQTETFSS
                     LWSEYHDDFRQFLHIYSQDVACYGENLAYFPKGFIENMFFVSANPWVSFTSFDLNVANM
                     DNFFAPVFTMGKYYTQGDKVLMPLAIQVHHAVCDGFHVGRMLNELQQYCDEWQGGA"
     promoter        complement(10812..10914)
                     /label=cat promoter
                     /note="promoter of the E. coli cat gene"
                     /note="color: #ffffff; direction: LEFT"
ORIGIN
        1 gtcgagcatg cgacgtctta agacccactt tcacatttaa gttgtttttc taatccgcat
       61 atgatcaatt caaggccgaa taagaaggct ggctctgcac cttggtgatc aaataattcg
      121 atagcttgtc gtaataatgg cggcatacta tcagtagtag gtgtttccct ttcttcttta
      181 gcgacttgat gctcttgatc ttccaatacg caacctaaag taaaatgccc cacagcgctg
      241 agtgcatata atgcattctc tagtgaaaaa ccttgttggc ataaaaaggc taattgattt
      301 tcgagagttt catactgttt ttctgtaggc cgtgtaccta aatgtacttt tgctccatcg
      361 cgatgactta gtaaagcaca tctaaaactt ttagcgttat tacgtaaaaa atcttgccag
      421 ctttcccctt ctaaagggca aaagtgagta tggtgcctat ctaacatctc aatggctaag
      481 gcgtcgagca aagcccgctt attttttaca tgccaataca atgtaggctg ctctacacct
      541 agcttctggg cgagtttacg ggttgttaaa ccttcgattc cgacctcatt aagcagctct
      601 aatgcgctgt taatcacttt acttttatct aatctagaca tcattaattc ctaatttttg
      661 ttgacactct atcgttgata gagttatttt accactccct atcagtgata gagaaaagaa
      721 ttcaaaagat ctaaagagga gaaaggctcg agaaaaaatg gatattaata ctgaaactga
      781 gatcaagcaa aagcattcac taaccccctt tcctgttttc ctaatcagcc cggcatttcg
      841 cgggcgatat tttcacagct atttcaggag ttcagccatg aacgcttatt acattcagga
      901 tcgtcttgag gctcagagct gggcgcgtca ctaccagcag ctcgcccgtg aagagaaaga
      961 ggcagaactg gcagacgaca tggaaaaagg cctgccccag cacctgtttg aatcgctatg
     1021 catcgatcat ttgcaacgcc acggggccag caaaaaatcc attacccgtg cgtttgatga
     1081 cgatgttgag tttcaggagc gcatggcaga acacatccgg tacatggttg aaaccattgc
     1141 tcaccaccag gttgatattg attcagaggt ataaaacgaa tgagtactgc actcgcaacg
     1201 ctggctggga agctggctga acgtgtcggc atggattctg tcgacccaca ggaactgatc
     1261 accactcttc gccagacggc atttaaaggt gatgccagcg atgcgcagtt catcgcatta
     1321 ctgatcgttg ccaaccagta cggccttaat ccgtggacga aagaaattta cgcctttcct
     1381 gataagcaga atggcatcgt tccggtggtg ggcgttgatg gctggtcccg catcatcaat
     1441 gaaaaccagc agtttgatgg catggacttt gagcaggaca atgaatcctg tacatgccgg
     1501 atttaccgca aggaccgtaa tcatccgatc tgcgttaccg aatggatgga tgaatgccgc
     1561 cgcgaaccat tcaaaactcg cgaaggcaga gaaatcacgg ggccgtggca gtcgcatccc
     1621 aaacggatgt tacgtcataa agccatgatt cagtgtgccc gtctggcctt cggatttgct
     1681 ggtatctatg acaaggatga agccgagcgc attgtcgaaa atactgcata cactgcagaa
     1741 cgtcagccgg aacgcgacat cactccggtt aacgatgaaa ccatgcagga gattaacact
     1801 ctgctgatcg ccctggataa aacatgggat gacgacttat tgccgctctg ttcccagata
     1861 tttcgccgcg acattcgtgc atcgtcagaa ctgacacagg ccgaagcagt aaaagctctt
     1921 ggattcctga aacagaaagc cgcagagcag aaggtggcag catgacaccg gacattatcc
     1981 tgcagcgtac cgggatcgat gtgagagctg tcgaacaggg ggatgatgcg tggcacaaat
     2041 tacggctcgg cgtcatcacc gcttcagaag ttcacaacgt gatagcaaaa ccccgctccg
     2101 gaaagaagtg gcctgacatg aaaatgtcct acttccacac cctgcttgct gaggtttgca
     2161 ccggtgtggc tccggaagtt aacgctaaag cactggcctg gggaaaacag tacgagaacg
     2221 acgccagaac cctgtttgaa ttcacttccg gcgtgaatgt tactgaatcc ccgatcatct
     2281 atcgcgacga aagtatgcgt accgcctgct ctcccgatgg tttatgcagt gacggcaacg
     2341 gccttgaact gaaatgcccg tttacctccc gggatttcat gaagttccgg ctcggtggtt
     2401 tcgaggccat aaagtcagct tacatggccc aggtgcagta cagcatgtgg gtgacgcgaa
     2461 aaaatgcctg gtactttgcc aactatgacc cgcgtatgaa gcgtgaaggc ctgcattatg
     2521 tcgtgattga gcgggatgaa aagtacatgg cgagttttga cgagatcgtg ccggagttca
     2581 tcgaaaaaat ggacgaggca ctggctgaaa ttggttttgt atttggggag caatggcgat
     2641 gacgcatcct cacgataata tccgggtagg cgcaatcact ttcgtctact ccgttacaaa
     2701 gcgaggctgg gtatttcccg gcctttctgt tatccgaaat ccactgaaag cacagcggct
     2761 ggctgaggag ataaataata aacgaggggc tgtatgcaca aagcatcttc tgttgagtta
     2821 agaacgagta tcgagatggc acatagcctt gctcaaattg gaatcaggtt tgtgccaata
     2881 ccagtagaaa cagacgaaga atccatggag ctcatatggt accggtatgg acagttttcc
     2941 ctttgatatg taacggtgaa cagttgttct acttttgttt gttagtcttg atgcttcact
     3001 gatagataca agagccataa gaacctcaga tccttccgta tttagccagt atgttctcta
     3061 gtgtggttcg ttgtttttgc gtgagccatg agaacgaacc attgagatca tacttacttt
     3121 gcatgtcact caaaaatttt gcctcaaaac tggtgagctg aatttttgca gttaaagcat
     3181 cgtgtagtgt ttttcttagt ccgttatgta ggtaggaatc tgatgtaatg gttgttggta
     3241 ttttgtcacc attcattttt atctggttgt tctcaagttc ggttacgaga tccatttgtc
     3301 tatctagttc aacttggaaa atcaacgtat cagtcgggcg gcctcgctta tcaaccacca
     3361 atttcatatt gctgtaagtg tttaaatctt tacttattgg tttcaaaacc cattggttaa
     3421 gccttttaaa ctcatggtag ttattttcaa gcattaacat gaacttaaat tcatcaaggc
     3481 taatctctat atttgccttg tgagttttct tttgtgttag ttcttttaat aaccactcat
     3541 aaatcctcat agagtatttg ttttcaaaag acttaacatg ttccagatta tattttatga
     3601 atttttttaa ctggaaaaga taaggcaata tctcttcact aaaaactaat tctaattttt
     3661 cgcttgagaa cttggcatag tttgtccact ggaaaatctc aaagccttta accaaaggat
     3721 tcctgatttc cacagttctc gtcatcagct ctctggttgc tttagctaat acaccataag
     3781 cattttccct actgatgttc atcatctgag cgtattggtt ataagtgaac gataccgtcc
     3841 gttctttcct tgtagggttt tcaatcgtgg ggttgagtag tgccacacag cataaaatta
     3901 gcttggtttc atgctccgtt aagtcatagc gactaatcgc tagttcattt gctttgaaaa
     3961 caactaattc agacatacat ctcaattggt ctaggtgatt ttaatcacta taccaattga
     4021 gatgggctag tcaatgataa ttactagtcc ttttcctttg agttgtgggt atctgtaaat
     4081 tctgctagac ctttgctgga aaacttgtaa attctgctag accctctgta aattccgcta
     4141 gacctttgtg tgtttttttt gtttatattc aagtggttat aatttataga ataaagaaag
     4201 aataaaaaaa gataaaaaga atagatccca gccctgtgta taactcacta ctttagtcag
     4261 ttccgcagta ttacaaaagg atgtcgcaaa cgctgtttgc tcctctacaa aacagacctt
     4321 aaaaccctaa aggcttaagt agcaccctcg caagctcggt tgcggccgca atcgggcaaa
     4381 tcgctgaata ttccttttgt ctccgaccat caggcacctg agtcgctgtc tttttcgtga
     4441 cattcagttc gctgcgctca cggctctggc agtgaatggg ggtaaatggc actacaggcg
     4501 ccttttatgg attcatgcaa ggaaactacc cataatacaa gaaaagcccg tcacgggctt
     4561 ctcagggcgt tttatggcgg gtctgctatg tggtgctatc tgactttttg ctgttcagca
     4621 gttcctgccc tctgattttc cagtctgacc acttcggatt atcccgtgac aggtcattca
     4681 gactggctaa tgcacccagt aaggcagcgg tatcatcaac ggggtctgac gctcagtgga
     4741 acgaaaactc acgttaaggg cctagggact cctgttgata gatccagtaa tgacctcaga
     4801 actccatctg gatttgttca gaacgctcgg ttgccgccgg gcgtttttta ttggtgagaa
     4861 tcatcgattt attatgacaa cttgacggct acatcattca ctttttcttc acaaccggca
     4921 cggaactcgc tcgggctggc cccggtgcat tttttaaata cccgcgagaa atagagttga
     4981 tcgtcaaaac caacattgcg accgacggtg gcgataggca tccgggtggt gctcaaaagc
     5041 agcttcgcct ggctgatacg ttggtcctcg cgccagctta agacgctaat ccctaactgc
     5101 tggcggaaaa gatgtgacag acgcgacggc gacaagcaaa catgctgtgc gacgctggcg
     5161 atatcaaaat tgctgtctgc caggtgatcg ctgatgtact gacaagcctc gcgtacccga
     5221 ttatccatcg gtggatggag cgactcgtta atcgcttcca tgcgccgcag taacaattgc
     5281 tcaagcagat ttatcgccag cagctccgaa tagcgccctt ccccttgccc ggcgttaatg
     5341 atttgcccaa acaggtcgct gaaatgcggc tggtgcgctt catccgggcg aaagaacccc
     5401 gtattggcaa atattgacgg ccagttaagc cattcatgcc agtaggcgcg cggacgaaag
     5461 taaacccact ggtgatacca ttcgcgagcc tccggatgac gaccgtagtg atgaatctct
     5521 cctggcggga acagcaaaat atcacccggt cggcaaacaa attctcgtcc ctgatttttc
     5581 accaccccct gaccgcgaat ggtgagattg agaatataac ctttcattcc cagcggtcgg
     5641 tcgataaaaa aatcgagata accgttggcc tcaatcggcg ttaaacccgc caccagatgg
     5701 gcattaaacg agtatcccgg cagcagggga tcattttgcg cttcagccat acttttcata
     5761 ctcccgccat tcagagaaga aaccaattgt ccatattgca tcagacattg ccgtcactgc
     5821 gtcttttact ggctcttctc gctaaccaaa ccggtaaccc cgcttattaa aagcattctg
     5881 taacaaagcg ggaccaaagc catgacaaaa acgcgtaaca aaagtgtcta taatcacggc
     5941 agaaaagtcc acattgatta tttgcacggc gtcacacttt gctatgccat agcattttta
     6001 tccataagat tagcggatcc tacctgacgc tttttatcgc aactctctac tgtttctcca
     6061 tgtgcacgaa ttcaaaagat ctaaagagga gaaaggatct atgtctatct accaggaatt
     6121 cgttaacaaa tactctctgt ctaaaaccct gcgtttcgaa ctgatcccgc agggtaaaac
     6181 cctggaaaac atcaaagctc gtggtctgat cctggacgac gaaaaacgtg ctaaagacta
     6241 caaaaaagct aaacagatca tcgacaaata ccaccagttc ttcatcgaag aaatcctctc
     6301 gtctgtctgc atcagcgaag acctgctgca gaactactcg gacgtgtact tcaaactaaa
     6361 aaaatctgac gacgacaacc tgcagaaaga cttcaaatct gctaaagaca ccatcaaaaa
     6421 acagatctct gaatacatca aagactctga aaaattcaaa aacctgttca accagaacct
     6481 gatcgacgct aaaaaaggtc aggaatctga cctgatcctg tggctgaaac agtctaaaga
     6541 caacggtatc gaactgttca aagctaactc tgacatcacc gacatcgacg aagctctgga
     6601 aatcatcaaa tctttcaaag gttggaccac ctacttcaaa ggtttccacg aaaaccgtaa
     6661 aaacgtttac tcttctaacg acatcccgac ctctatcatc taccgtatcg ttgacgacaa
     6721 cctgccgaaa ttcctggaaa acaaagctaa atacgaatct ctgaaagaca aagctccgga
     6781 agctatcaac tacgaacaga tcaaaaaaga cctggctgaa gaactgacct tcgacatcga
     6841 ctacaaaacc tctgaagtta accagcgtgt tttctctctg gacgaagttt tcgaaatcgc
     6901 taacttcaac aactacctga accagtctgg tatcaccaaa ttcaacacca tcatcggtgg
     6961 taaattcgtt aacggtgaaa acaccaaacg taaaggtatc aacgaataca tcaacctgta
     7021 ctctcagcag atcaacgaca aaaccctgaa aaaatacaaa atgtctgttc tgttcaaaca
     7081 gatcctgtct gacaccgaat ctaaatcttt cgttatcgac aaactggaag acgactctga
     7141 cgttgttacc accatgcagt ctttctacga acagatcgct gctttcaaaa ccgttgaaga
     7201 aaaatctatc aaagaaaccc tgtctctgct gttcgacgac ctgaaagctc agaaactgga
     7261 cctgtctaaa atctacttca aaaacgacaa atctctgacc gacctctctc agcaggtatt
     7321 cgacgactac agcgttatcg gtaccgctgt tctggaatac atcacccagc agatcgctcc
     7381 gaaaaacctg gacaacccgt ctaaaaaaga acaggaactg atcgctaaaa aaaccgaaaa
     7441 agctaaatac ctgtctctgg aaaccatcaa actggctctg gaagaattca acaaacaccg
     7501 tgacatcgac aaacagtgcc gtttcgaaga aatcctggct aacttcgctg ctatcccgat
     7561 gatcttcgac gaaatcgctc agaacaaaga caacctggct cagatctcta tcaaatacca
     7621 gaaccagggt aaaaaagacc tgctgcaggc ttctgctgaa gacgacgtta aagctatcaa
     7681 agacctgctg gaccagacca acaacctgct gcacaaactg aaaatcttcc acatctctca
     7741 gtctgaagac aaagctaaca tcctggacaa agacgaacac ttctacctgg ttttcgaaga
     7801 atgctacttc gaactggcta acatcgttcc gctgtacaac aaaatccgta actacatcac
     7861 ccagaaaccg tactctgacg aaaaattcaa actgaacttc gaaaactcta ccctggctaa
     7921 cggttgggac aaaaacaaag aaccggacaa caccgctatc ctgttcatca aagacgacaa
     7981 atactacctg ggtgttatga acaaaaaaaa caacaaaatc ttcgacgaca aagctatcaa
     8041 agaaaacaaa ggtgaaggtt acaaaaaaat cgtttacaaa ctgctgccgg gtgctaacaa
     8101 aatgctgccg aaagttttct tctctgctaa atctatcaaa ttctacaacc cgtctgaaga
     8161 catcctgcgt atccgtaacc actctaccca caccaaaaac ggttctccgc agaaaggtta
     8221 cgaaaaattc gaattcaaca tcgaagactg ccgtaaattc atcgacttct acaaacagtc
     8281 tatctctaaa cacccggaat ggaaagactt cggtttccgt ttctctgaca cccagcgtta
     8341 caactctatc gacgaattct accgtgaagt tgaaaaccag ggttacaaac tgaccttcga
     8401 aaacatctct gaatcttaca tcgactctgt tgttaaccag ggtaaactgt acctgttcca
     8461 gatctacaac aaagacttct ctgcttactc taaaggtcgt ccgaacctgc acaccctgta
     8521 ctggaaagct ctgttcgacg aacgtaacct gcaggacgtt gtttacaaac tgaacggtga
     8581 agctgaactg ttctaccgta aacagtctat cccgaaaaaa atcacccacc cggctaaaga
     8641 agctatcgct aacaaaaaca aagacaaccc gaaaaaagaa tctgttttcg aatacgacct
     8701 gatcaaagac aaacgtttca ccgaagacaa attcttcttc cactgcccga tcaccatcaa
     8761 cttcaaatct tctggtgcta acaaattcaa cgacgaaatc aacctgctgc tgaaagaaaa
     8821 agctaacgac gttcacatcc tgtctatcga ccgtggtgaa cgtcacctgg cttactacac
     8881 cctggttgac ggtaaaggta acatcatcaa acaggacacc ttcaacatca tcggtaacga
     8941 ccgtatgaaa accaactacc acgacaaact ggctgctatc gaaaaagacc gtgactctgc
     9001 tcgtaaagac tggaaaaaaa tcaacaacat caaagaaatg aaagaaggtt acctgtctca
     9061 ggttgttcac gaaatcgcta aactggttat agaatacaat gcgatagttg tatttgaaga
     9121 cctgaacttc ggcttcaaac gtggtcgttt caaagttgaa aaacaggttt accagaaact
     9181 ggaaaaaatg ctgatcgaaa aactgaacta cctggttttc aaagacaacg aattcgacaa
     9241 aaccggtggt gttctgcgtg cttaccagct gaccgctccg ttcgaaacct tcaaaaaaat
     9301 gggtaaacag accggtatca tctactacgt tccggctggt ttcacctcta aaatctgccc
     9361 tgttactggc ttcgttaacc agctctaccc gaaatacgaa tctgtttcta aatctcagga
     9421 attcttctct aaattcgaca aaatctgcta caacctggac aaaggttact tcgaattctc
     9481 tttcgactac aaaaacttcg gtgacaaagc tgctaaaggt aaatggacca tcgcttcttt
     9541 cggttctcgt ctgatcaact tccgtaactc tgacaaaaac cacaactggg acacccgtga
     9601 agtttacccg accaaagaac tggaaaaact gctgaaagac tactctatcg aatacggtca
     9661 cggtgaatgc atcaaagctg ctatctgcgg tgaatctgac aaaaaattct tcgctaaact
     9721 gacctctgtt ctgaacacca tcctgcagat gcgtaactct aaaaccggta ccgaactgga
     9781 ctacctgatc tctccggttg ctgacgttaa cggtaacttc ttcgactctc gtcaggctcc
     9841 gaaaaacatg ccgcaggacg ctgacgctaa cggtgcttac cacatcggtc tgaaaggtct
     9901 gatgctgctg ggtcgtatca aaaacaacca ggaaggtaaa aaactgaacc tggttatcaa
     9961 aaacgaagaa tacttcgaat tcgttcagaa ccgtaacaac taaccaggca tcaaataaaa
    10021 cgaaaggctc agtcgaaaga ctgggccttt cgttttatct gttgtttgtc ggtgaacgct
    10081 ctctactaga gtcacactgg ctcaccttcg ggtgggcctt tctgcggtgc acaagcgagc
    10141 tcgatatcaa attacgcccc gccctgccac tcatcgcagt actgttgtaa ttcattaagc
    10201 attctgccga catggaagcc atcacaaacg gcatgatgaa cctgaatcgc cagcggcatc
    10261 agcaccttgt cgccttgcgt ataatatttg cccatggtga aaacgggggc gaagaagttg
    10321 tccatattgg ccacgtttaa atcaaaactg gtgaaactca cccagggatt ggctgagacg
    10381 aaaaacatat tctcaataaa ccctttaggg aaataggcca ggttttcacc gtaacacgcc
    10441 acatcttgcg aatatatgtg tagaaactgc cggaaatcgt cgtggtattc actccagagc
    10501 gatgaaaacg tttcagtttg ctcatggaaa acggtgtaac aagggtgaac actatcccat
    10561 atcaccagct caccgtcttt cattgccata cgaaattccg gatgagcatt catcaggcgg
    10621 gcaagaatgt gaataaaggc cggataaaac ttgtgcttat ttttctttac ggtctttaaa
    10681 aaggccgtaa tatccagctg aacggtctgg ttataggtac attgagcaac tgactgaaat
    10741 gcctcaaaat gttctttacg atgccattgg gatatatcaa cggtggtata tccagtgatt
    10801 tttttctcca ttttagcttc cttagctcct gaaaatctcg ataactcaaa aaatacgccc
    10861 ggtagtgatc ttatttcatt atggtgaaag ttggaacctc ttacgtgccg atca
//
