Features (pLannotate 1.2.2; 16 found; start..end, strand, type, name):
     18..641     -  CDS            TetR: tetracycline repressor TetR; tetR from transposon Tn10; TetR binds to the tetracycline operator tetO to inhibit transcription. This inhibition can be relieved by adding tetracycline or doxycycline.
    660..715     +  promoter       tetR/tetA promoters: tetR; overlapping promoters for bacterial tetR and tetA
    758..1174    +  CDS            Gam: inhibitor of the host RecBCD nuclease in the λ Red system; gam; protects the double-stranded DNA substrate for recombination
   1180..1965    +  CDS            Beta: single-stranded DNA binding recombinase in the λ Red system; bet; mediates pairing of a single-stranded DNA with a complementary target
   1962..2642    +  CDS            Exo: 5' to 3' double-stranded DNA exonuclease in the λ Red system; exo; creates 3' single-stranded DNA tails
   2643..2887    +  terminator     λ tL3 terminator: transcription terminator tL3 from phage λ
   3026..3976    -  CDS            Rep101(Ts): temperature-sensitive version of the RepA protein needed for replication with the pSC101 origin (Armstrong et al., 1984); rep101 encoding an A56V mutation
   4024..4246    -  rep_origin     pSC101 ori: low-copy replication origin that requires the Rep101 protein
   4767..4861    +  terminator     lambda t0 terminator: transcription terminator from phage lambda
   4875..5750    -  CDS            araC: ARAC_ECOLI - Experimental evidence at protein level: Swiss-Prot protein existence level 1. Transcription factor that regulates the expression of several genes involved in the transport and metabolism of L-arabinose (PubMed:4362626, PubMed:328165, PubMed:6251457, PubMed:2962192, PubMed:6319708, PubMed:2231717, PubMed:1447222). Functions both as a positive and a negative regulator (PubMed:328165, PubMed:6251457). In the presence of arabinose, activates the expression of the araBAD, araE, araFGH and araJ promoters (PubMed:4362626, PubMed:328165, PubMed:6251457, PubMed:2962192, PubMed:6319708, Pub
   5777..6061    +  promoter       araBAD promoter: araBAD; promoter of the L-arabinose operon of E. coli; the araC regulatory gene is transcribed in the opposite direction (Guzman et al., 1995)
   6101..10000   +  CDS            cas12a: CS12A_FRATN - Also known as cpf1 From Francisella tularensis subsp. novicida (strain U112).
  10015..10086   +  terminator     rrnB T1 terminator: transcription terminator T1 from the E. coli rrnB gene
  10102..10129   +  terminator     T7Te terminator: phage T7 early transcription terminator
  10158..10814   -  CDS            cat: CAT_ECOLX - Experimental evidence at protein level: Swiss-Prot protein existence level 1. This enzyme is an effector of chloramphenicol resistance in bacteria. From Escherichia coli. This protein is used as a marker in many commonly used cloning vectors, such as pACYC184.
  10815..10917   -  promoter       cat promoter: promoter of the E. coli cat gene encoding chloramphenicol acetyltransferase
>Addgene plasmid #98592 | p46Cpf1-OP2 | addgene full sequence | sequence record 201329 | Addgene NGS Result
GTCGAGCATGCGACGTCTTAAGACCCACTTTCACATTTAAGTTGTTTTTCTAATCCGCATATGATCAATT
CAAGGCCGAATAAGAAGGCTGGCTCTGCACCTTGGTGATCAAATAATTCGATAGCTTGTCGTAATAATGG
CGGCATACTATCAGTAGTAGGTGTTTCCCTTTCTTCTTTAGCGACTTGATGCTCTTGATCTTCCAATACG
CAACCTAAAGTAAAATGCCCCACAGCGCTGAGTGCATATAATGCATTCTCTAGTGAAAAACCTTGTTGGC
ATAAAAAGGCTAATTGATTTTCGAGAGTTTCATACTGTTTTTCTGTAGGCCGTGTACCTAAATGTACTTT
TGCTCCATCGCGATGACTTAGTAAAGCACATCTAAAACTTTTAGCGTTATTACGTAAAAAATCTTGCCAG
CTTTCCCCTTCTAAAGGGCAAAAGTGAGTATGGTGCCTATCTAACATCTCAATGGCTAAGGCGTCGAGCA
AAGCCCGCTTATTTTTTACATGCCAATACAATGTAGGCTGCTCTACACCTAGCTTCTGGGCGAGTTTACG
GGTTGTTAAACCTTCGATTCCGACCTCATTAAGCAGCTCTAATGCGCTGTTAATCACTTTACTTTTATCT
AATCTAGACATCATTAATTCCTAATTTTTGTTGACACTCTATCGTTGATAGAGTTATTTTACCACTCCCT
ATCAGTGATAGAGAAAAGAATTCAAAAGATCTAAAGAGGAGAAAGGCTCGAGAAAAAATGGATATTAATA
CTGAAACTGAGATCAAGCAAAAGCATTCACTAACCCCCTTTCCTGTTTTCCTAATCAGCCCGGCATTTCG
CGGGCGATATTTTCACAGCTATTTCAGGAGTTCAGCCATGAACGCTTATTACATTCAGGATCGTCTTGAG
GCTCAGAGCTGGGCGCGTCACTACCAGCAGCTCGCCCGTGAAGAGAAAGAGGCAGAACTGGCAGACGACA
TGGAAAAAGGCCTGCCCCAGCACCTGTTTGAATCGCTATGCATCGATCATTTGCAACGCCACGGGGCCAG
CAAAAAATCCATTACCCGTGCGTTTGATGACGATGTTGAGTTTCAGGAGCGCATGGCAGAACACATCCGG
TACATGGTTGAAACCATTGCTCACCACCAGGTTGATATTGATTCAGAGGTATAAAACGAATGAGTACTGC
ACTCGCAACGCTGGCTGGGAAGCTGGCTGAACGTGTCGGCATGGATTCTGTCGACCCACAGGAACTGATC
ACCACTCTTCGCCAGACGGCATTTAAAGGTGATGCCAGCGATGCGCAGTTCATCGCATTACTGATCGTTG
CCAACCAGTACGGCCTTAATCCGTGGACGAAAGAAATTTACGCCTTTCCTGATAAGCAGAATGGCATCGT
TCCGGTGGTGGGCGTTGATGGCTGGTCCCGCATCATCAATGAAAACCAGCAGTTTGATGGCATGGACTTT
GAGCAGGACAATGAATCCTGTACATGCCGGATTTACCGCAAGGACCGTAATCATCCGATCTGCGTTACCG
AATGGATGGATGAATGCCGCCGCGAACCATTCAAAACTCGCGAAGGCAGAGAAATCACGGGGCCGTGGCA
GTCGCATCCCAAACGGATGTTACGTCATAAAGCCATGATTCAGTGTGCCCGTCTGGCCTTCGGATTTGCT
GGTATCTATGACAAGGATGAAGCCGAGCGCATTGTCGAAAATACTGCATACACTGCAGAACGTCAGCCGG
AACGCGACATCACTCCGGTTAACGATGAAACCATGCAGGAGATTAACACTCTGCTGATCGCCCTGGATAA
AACATGGGATGACGACTTATTGCCGCTCTGTTCCCAGATATTTCGCCGCGACATTCGTGCATCGTCAGAA
CTGACACAGGCCGAAGCAGTAAAAGCTCTTGGATTCCTGAAACAGAAAGCCGCAGAGCAGAAGGTGGCAG
CATGACACCGGACATTATCCTGCAGCGTACCGGGATCGATGTGAGAGCTGTCGAACAGGGGGATGATGCG
TGGCACAAATTACGGCTCGGCGTCATCACCGCTTCAGAAGTTCACAACGTGATAGCAAAACCCCGCTCCG
GAAAGAAGTGGCCTGACATGAAAATGTCCTACTTCCACACCCTGCTTGCTGAGGTTTGCACCGGTGTGGC
TCCGGAAGTTAACGCTAAAGCACTGGCCTGGGGAAAACAGTACGAGAACGACGCCAGAACCCTGTTTGAA
TTCACTTCCGGCGTGAATGTTACTGAATCCCCGATCATCTATCGCGACGAAAGTATGCGTACCGCCTGCT
CTCCCGATGGTTTATGCAGTGACGGCAACGGCCTTGAACTGAAATGCCCGTTTACCTCCCGGGATTTCAT
GAAGTTCCGGCTCGGTGGTTTCGAGGCCATAAAGTCAGCTTACATGGCCCAGGTGCAGTACAGCATGTGG
GTGACGCGAAAAAATGCCTGGTACTTTGCCAACTATGACCCGCGTATGAAGCGTGAAGGCCTGCATTATG
TCGTGATTGAGCGGGATGAAAAGTACATGGCGAGTTTTGACGAGATCGTGCCGGAGTTCATCGAAAAAAT
GGACGAGGCACTGGCTGAAATTGGTTTTGTATTTGGGGAGCAATGGCGATGACGCATCCTCACGATAATA
TCCGGGTAGGCGCAATCACTTTCGTCTACTCCGTTACAAAGCGAGGCTGGGTATTTCCCGGCCTTTCTGT
TATCCGAAATCCACTGAAAGCACAGCGGCTGGCTGAGGAGATAAATAATAAACGAGGGGCTGTATGCACA
AAGCATCTTCTGTTGAGTTAAGAACGAGTATCGAGATGGCACATAGCCTTGCTCAAATTGGAATCAGGTT
TGTGCCAATACCAGTAGAAACAGACGAAGAATCCATGGAGCTCATATGGTACCGGTATGGACAGTTTTCC
CTTTGATATGTAACGGTGAACAGTTGTTCTACTTTTGTTTGTTAGTCTTGATGCTTCACTGATAGATACA
AGAGCCATAAGAACCTCAGATCCTTCCGTATTTAGCCAGTATGTTCTCTAGTGTGGTTCGTTGTTTTTGC
GTGAGCCATGAGAACGAACCATTGAGATCATACTTACTTTGCATGTCACTCAAAAATTTTGCCTCAAAAC
TGGTGAGCTGAATTTTTGCAGTTAAAGCATCGTGTAGTGTTTTTCTTAGTCCGTTATGTAGGTAGGAATC
TGATGTAATGGTTGTTGGTATTTTGTCACCATTCATTTTTATCTGGTTGTTCTCAAGTTCGGTTACGAGA
TCCATTTGTCTATCTAGTTCAACTTGGAAAATCAACGTATCAGTCGGGCGGCCTCGCTTATCAACCACCA
ATTTCATATTGCTGTAAGTGTTTAAATCTTTACTTATTGGTTTCAAAACCCATTGGTTAAGCCTTTTAAA
CTCATGGTAGTTATTTTCAAGCATTAACATGAACTTAAATTCATCAAGGCTAATCTCTATATTTGCCTTG
TGAGTTTTCTTTTGTGTTAGTTCTTTTAATAACCACTCATAAATCCTCATAGAGTATTTGTTTTCAAAAG
ACTTAACATGTTCCAGATTATATTTTATGAATTTTTTTAACTGGAAAAGATAAGGCAATATCTCTTCACT
AAAAACTAATTCTAATTTTTCGCTTGAGAACTTGGCATAGTTTGTCCACTGGAAAATCTCAAAGCCTTTA
ACCAAAGGATTCCTGATTTCCACAGTTCTCGTCATCAGCTCTCTGGTTGCTTTAGCTAATACACCATAAG
CATTTTCCCTACTGATGTTCATCATCTGAACGTATTGGTTATAAGTGAACGATACCGTCCGTTCTTTCCT
TGTAGGGTTTTCAATCGTGGGGTTGAGTAGTGCCACACAGCATAAAATTAGCTTGGTTTCATGCTCCGTT
AAGTCATAGCGACTAATCGCTAGTTCATTTGCTTTGAAAACAACTAATTCAGACATACATCTCAATTGGT
CTAGGTGATTTTAATCACTATACCAATTGAGATGGGCTAGTCAATGATAATTACTAGTCCTTTTCCTTTG
AGTTGTGGGTATCTGTAAATTCTGCTAGACCTTTGCTGGAAAACTTGTAAATTCTGCTAGACCCTCTGTA
AATTCCGCTAGACCTTTGTGTGTTTTTTTTGTTTATATTCAAGTGGTTATAATTTATAGAATAAAGAAAG
AATAAAAAAAGATAAAAAGAATAGATCCCAGCCCTGTGTATAACTCACTACTTTAGTCAGTTCCGCAGTA
TTACAAAAGGATGTCGCAAACGCTGTTTGCTCCTCTACAAAACAGACCTTAAAACCCTAAAGGCTTAAGT
AGCACCCTCGCAAGCTCGGTTGCGGCCGCAATCGGGCAAATCGCTGAATATTCCTTTTGTCTCCGACCAT
CAGGCACCTGAGTCGCTGTCTTTTTCGTGACATTCAGTTCGCTGCGCTCACGGCTCTGGCAGTGAATGGG
GGTAAATGGCACTACAGGCGCCTTTTATGGATTCATGCAAGGAAACTACCCATAATACAAGAAAAGCCCG
TCACGGGCTTCTCAGGGCGTTTTATGGCGGGTCTGCTATGTGGTGCTATCTGACTTTTTGCTGTTCAGCA
GTTCCTGCCCTCTGATTTTCCAGTCTGACCACTTCGGATTATCCCGTGACAGGTCATTCAGACTGGCTAA
TGCACCCAGTAAGGCAGCGGTATCATCAACGGGGTCTGACGCTCAGTGGAACGAAAACTCACGTTAAGGG
CCTAGGGACTCCTGTTGATAGATCCAGTAATGACCTCAGAACTCCATCTGGATTTGTTCAGAACGCTCGG
TTGCCGCCGGGCGTTTTTTATTGGTGAGAATCATCGATTTATTATGACAACTTGACGGCTACATCATTCA
CTTTTTCTTCACAACCGGCACGGAACTCGCTCGGGCTGGCCCCGGTGCATTTTTTAAATACCCGCGAGAA
GTAGAGTTGATCGTCAAAACCAACATTGCGACCGACGGTGGCGATAGGCATCCGGGTGGTGCTCAAAAGC
AGCTTCGCCTGGCTGATACGTTGGTCCTCGCGCCAGCTTAAGACGCTAATCCCTAACTGCTGGCGGAAAA
GATGTGACAGACGCGACGGCGACAAGCAAACATGCTGTGCGACGCTGGCGATATCAAAATTGCTGTCTGC
CAGGTGATCGCTGATGTACTGACAAGCCTCGCGTACCCGATTATCCATCGGTGGATGGAGCGACTCGTTA
ATCGCTTCCATGCGCCGCAGTAACAATTGCTCAAGCAGATTTATCGCCAGCAGCTCCGAATAGCGCCCTT
CCCCTTGCCCGGCGTTAATGATTTGCCCAAACAGGTCGCTGAAATGCGGCTGGTGCGCTTCATCCGGGCG
AAAGAACCCCGTATTGGCAAATATTGACGGCCAGTTAAGCCATTCATGCCAGTAGGCGCGCGGACGAAAG
TAAACCCACTGGTGATACCATTCGCGAGCCTCCGGATGACGACCGTAGTGATGAATCTCTCCTGGCGGGA
ACAGCAAAATATCACCCGGTCGGCAAACAAATTCTCGTCCCTGATTTTTCACCACCCCCTGACCGCGAAT
GGTGAGATTGAGAATATAACCTTTCATTCCCAGCGGTCGGTCGATAAAAAAATCGAGATAACCGTTGGCC
TCAATCGGCGTTAAACCCGCCACCAGATGGGCATTAAACGAGTATCCCGGCAGCAGGGGATCATTTTGCG
CTTCAGCCATACTTTTCATACTCCCGCCATTCAGAGAAGAAACCAATTGTCCATATTGCATCAGACATTG
CCGTCACTGCGTCTTTTACTGGCTCTTCTCGCTAACCAAACCGGTAACCCCGCTTATTAAAAGCATTCTG
TAACAAAGCGGGACCAAAGCCATGACAAAAACGCGTAACAAAAGTGTCTATAATCACGGCAGAAAAGTCC
ACATTGATTATTTGCACGGCGTCACACTTTGCTATGCCATAGCATTTTTATCCATAAGATTAGCGGATCC
TACCTGACGCTTTTTATCGCAACTCTCTACTGTTTCTCCATGTGCACGAATTCAAAAGATCTAAAGAGGA
GAAAGGATCTATGTCTATCTACCAGGAATTCGTTAACAAATACTCTCTGTCTAAAACCCTGCGTTTCGAA
CTGATCCCGCAGGGTAAAACCCTGGAAAACATCAAAGCTCGTGGTCTGATCCTGGACGACGAAAAACGTG
CTAAAGACTACAAAAAAGCTAAACAGATCATCGACAAATACCACCAGTTCTTCATCGAAGAAATCCTCTC
GTCTGTCTGCATCAGCGAAGACCTGCTGCAGAACTACTCGGACGTGTACTTCAAACTAAAAAAATCTGAC
GACGACAACCTGCAGAAAGACTTCAAATCTGCTAAAGACACCATCAAAAAACAGATCTCTGAATACATCA
AAGACTCTGAAAAATTCAAAAACCTGTTCAACCAGAACCTGATCGACGCTAAAAAAGGTCAGGAATCTGA
CCTGATCCTGTGGCTGAAACAGTCTAAAGACAACGGTATCGAACTGTTCAAAGCTAACTCTGACATCACC
GACATCGACGAAGCTCTGGAAATCATCAAATCTTTCAAAGGTTGGACCACCTACTTCAAAGGTTTCCACG
AAAACCGTAAAAACGTTTACTCTTCTAACGACATCCCGACCTCTATCATCTACCGTATCGTTGACGACAA
CCTGCCGAAATTCCTGGAAAACAAAGCTAAATACGAATCTCTGAAAGACAAAGCTCCGGAAGCTATCAAC
TACGAACAGATCAAAAAAGACCTGGCTGAAGAACTGACCTTCGACATCGACTACAAAACCTCTGAAGTTA
ACCAGCGTGTTTTCTCTCTGGACGAAGTTTTCGAAATCGCTAACTTCAACAACTACCTGAACCAGTCTGG
TATCACCAAATTCAACACCATCATCGGTGGTAAATTCGTTAACGGTGAAAACACCAAACGTAAAGGTATC
AACGAATACATCAACCTGTACTCTCAGCAGATCAACGACAAAACCCTGAAAAAATACAAAATGTCTGTTC
TGTTCAAACAGATCCTGTCTGACACCGAATCTAAATCTTTCGTTATCGACAAACTGGAAGACGACTCTGA
CGTTGTTACCACCATGCAGTCTTTCTACGAACAGATCGCTGCTTTCAAAACCGTTGAAGAAAAATCTATC
AAAGAAACCCTGTCTCTGCTGTTCGACGACCTGAAAGCTCAGAAACTGGACCTGTCTAAAATCTACTTCA
AAAACGACAAATCTCTGACCGACCTCTCTCAGCAGGTATTCGACGACTACAGCGTTATCGGTACCGCTGT
TCTGGAATACATCACCCAGCAGATCGCTCCGAAAAACCTGGACAACCCGTCTAAAAAAGAACAGGAACTG
ATCGCTAAAAAAACCGAAAAAGCTAAATACCTGTCTCTGGAAACCATCAAACTGGCTCTGGAAGAATTCA
ACAAACACCGTGACATCGACAAACAGTGCCGTTTCGAAGAAATCCTGGCTAACTTCGCTGCTATCCCGAT
GATCTTCGACGAAATCGCTCAGAACAAAGACAACCTGGCTCAGATCTCTATCAAATACCAGAACCAGGGT
AAAAAAGACCTGCTGCAGGCTTCTGCTGAAGACGACGTTAAAGCTATCAAAGACCTGCTGGACCAGACCA
ACAACCTGCTGCACAAACTGAAAATCTTCCACATCTCTCAGTCTGAAGACAAAGCTAACATCCTGGACAA
AGACGAACACTTCTACCTGGTTTTCGAAGAATGCTACTTCGAACTGGCTAACATCGTTCCGCTGTACAAC
AAAATCCGTAACTACATCACCCAGAAACCGTACTCTGACGAAAAATTCAAACTGAACTTCGAAAACTCTA
CCCTGGCTAACGGTTGGGACAAAAACAAAGAACCGGACAACACCGCTATCCTGTTCATCAAAGACGACAA
ATACTACCTGGGTGTTATGAACAAAAAAAACAACAAAATCTTCGACGACAAAGCTATCAAAGAAAACAAA
GGTGAAGGTTACAAAAAAATCGTTTACAAACTGCTGCCGGGTGCTAACAAAATGCTGCCGAAAGTTTTCT
TCTCTGCTAAATCTATCAAATTCTACAACCCGTCTGAAGACATCCTGCGTATCCGTAACCACTCTACCCA
CACCAAAAACGGTTCTCCGCAGAAAGGTTACGAAAAATTCGAATTCAACATCGAAGACTGCCGTAAATTC
ATCGACTTCTACAAACAGTCTATCTCTAAACACCCGGAATGGAAAGACTTCGGTTTCCGTTTCTCTGACA
CCCAGCGTTACAACTCTATCGACGAATTCTACCGTGAAGTTGAAAACCAGGGTTACAAACTGACCTTCGA
AAACATCTCTGAATCTTACATCGACTCTGTTGTTAACCAGGGTAAACTGTACCTGTTCCAGATCTACAAC
AAAGACTTCTCTGCTTACTCTAAAGGTCGTCCGAACCTGCACACCCTGTACTGGAAAGCTCTGTTCGACG
AACGTAACCTGCAGGACGTTGTTTACAAACTGAACGGTGAAGCTGAACTGTTCTACCGTAAACAGTCTAT
CCCGAAAAAAATCACCCACCCGGCTAAAGAAGCTATCGCTAACAAAAACAAAGACAACCCGAAAAAAGAA
TCTGTTTTCGAATACGACCTGATCAAAGACAAACGTTTCACCGAAGACAAATTCTTCTTCCACTGCCCGA
TCACCATCAACTTCAAATCTTCTGGTGCTAACAAATTCAACGACGAAATCAACCTGCTGCTGAAAGAAAA
AGCTAACGACGTTCACATCCTGTCTATCGACCGTGGTGAACGTCACCTGGCTTACTACACCCTGGTTGAC
GGTAAAGGTAACATCATCAAACAGGACACCTTCAACATCATCGGTAACGACCGTATGAAAACCAACTACC
ACGACAAACTGGCTGCTATCGAAAAAGACCGTGACTCTGCTCGTAAAGACTGGAAAAAAATCAACAACAT
CAAAGAAATGAAAGAAGGTTACCTGTCTCAGGTTGTTCACGAAATCGCTAAACTGGTTATAGAATACAAT
GCGATAGTTGTATTTGAAGACCTGAACTTCGGCTTCAAACGTGGTCGTTTCAAAGTTGAAAAACAGGTTT
ACCAGAAACTGGAAAAAATGCTGATCGAAAAACTGAACTACCTGGTTTTCAAAGACAACGAATTCGACAA
AACCGGTGGTGTTCTGCGTGCTTACCAGCTGACCGCTCCGTTCGAAACCTTCAAAAAAATGGGTAAACAG
ACCGGTATCATCTACTACGTTCCGGCTGGTTTCACCTCTAAAATCTGCCCTGTTACTGGCTTCGTTAACC
AGCTCTACCCGAAATACGAATCTGTTTCTAAATCTCAGGAATTCTTCTCTAAATTCGACAAAATCTGCTA
CAACCTGGACAAAGGTTACTTCGAATTCTCTTTCGACTACAAAAACTTCGGTGACAAAGCTGCTAAAGGT
AAATGGACCATCGCTTCTTTCGGTTCTCGTCTGATCAACTTCCGTAACTCTGACAAAAACCACAACTGGG
ACACCCGTGAAGTTTACCCGACCAAAGAACTGGAAAAACTGCTGAAAGACTACTCTATCGAATACGGTCA
CGGTGAATGCATCAAAGCTGCTATCTGCGGTGAATCTGACAAAAAATTCTTCGCTAAACTGACCTCTGTT
CTGAACACCATCCTGCAGATGCGTAACTCTAAAACCGGTACCGAACTGGACTACCTGATCTCTCCGGTTG
CTGACGTTAACGGTAACTTCTTCGACTCTCGTCAGGCTCCGAAAAACATGCCGCAGGACGCTGACGCTAA
CGGTGCTTACCACATCGGTCTGAAAGGTCTGATGCTGCTGGGTCGTATCAAAAACAACCAGGAAGGTAAA
AAACTGAACCTGGTTATCAAAAACGAAGAATACTTCGAATTCGTTCAGAACCGTAACAACTAATAACCAG
GCATCAAATAAAACGAAAGGCTCAGTCGAAAGACTGGGCCTTTCGTTTTATCTGTTGTTTGTCGGTGAAC
GCTCTCTACTAGAGTCACACTGGCTCACCTTCGGGTGGGCCTTTCTGCGGTGCACAAGCGAGCTCGATAT
CAAATTACGCCCCGCCCTGCCACTCATCGCAGTACTGTTGTAATTCATTAAGCATTCTGCCGACATGGAA
GCCATCACAAACGGCATGATGAACCTGAATCGCCAGCGGCATCAGCACCTTGTCGCCTTGCGTATAATAT
TTGCCCATGGTGAAAACGGGGGCGAAGAAGTTGTCCATATTGGCCACGTTTAAATCAAAACTGGTGAAAC
TCACCCAGGGATTGGCTGAGACGAAAAACATATTCTCAATAAACCCTTTAGGGAAATAGGCCAGGTTTTC
ACCGTAACACGCCACATCTTGCGAATATATGTGTAGAAACTGCCGGAAATCGTCGTGGTATTCACTCCAG
AGCGATGAAAACGTTTCAGTTTGCTCATGGAAAACGGTGTAACAAGGGTGAACACTATCCCATATCACCA
GCTCACCGTCTTTCATTGCCATACGAAATTCCGGATGAGCATTCATCAGGCGGGCAAGAATGTGAATAAA
GGCCGGATAAAACTTGTGCTTATTTTTCTTTACGGTCTTTAAAAAGGCCGTAATATCCAGCTGAACGGTC
TGGTTATAGGTACATTGAGCAACTGACTGAAATGCCTCAAAATGTTCTTTACGATGCCATTGGGATATAT
CAACGGTGGTATATCCAGTGATTTTTTTCTCCATTTTAGCTTCCTTAGCTCCTGAAAATCTCGATAACTC
AAAAAATACGCCCGGTAGTGATCTTATTTCATTATGGTGAAAGTTGGAACCTCTTACGTGCCGATCA
